Addgene plasmid #125076: pSR62
Purpose: Expression of ompR under PLtetO-1, output promoter PompF146
Depositing lab: Jeffrey Tabor. Depositing organization: Rice University. Publication: Rewiring bacterial two-component systems by modular DNA-binding domain swapping. Schmidl SR, Ekness F, Sofjan K, Daeffler KN, Brink KR, Landry BP, Gerhardt KP, Dyulgyarov N, Sheth RU, Tabor JJ. Nat Chem Biol. 2019 Jul;15(7):690-698. doi: 10.1038/s41589-019-0286-6. Epub 2019 May 20. PubMed 31110305.
Backbone
  Vector backbone: pProTet.E333
  Total vector size (bp): 4812
  Vector type: Bacterial Expression, Synthetic Biology
Growth in bacteria
  Bacterial resistance: Chloramphenicol, 25 μg/mL
  Growth temperature: 37°C
  Growth strain: DH5alpha
  Copy number: High Copy
Gene/Insert 1
  Gene/Insert name: ompR
  Insert size (bp): 717
  Entrez Gene: ompR (a.k.a. b3405, ECK3392, cry, kmt, ompB)
Gene/Insert 2
  Gene/Insert name: sfgfp (alt name: Superfolder GFP)
  Species: Synthetic
  Insert size (bp): 714
Gene/Insert 3
  Gene/Insert name: tetR
  Species: E. coli
  Insert size (bp): 624
  GenBank ID: NC_009133.1
Terms and licenses: Academic/Nonprofit Terms; Industry Terms: Not Available to Industry
How to cite: pSR62 was a gift from Jeffrey Tabor (Addgene plasmid # 125076 ; http://n2t.net/addgene:125076 ; RRID:Addgene_125076)
