[The description below was written by a language model from this plasmid's Addgene catalogue record and the feature table of its GenBank file.]
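Description:
pSR62 is a bacterial expression and synthetic-biology plasmid of about 4.8 kb built on the pProTet.E333 backbone for use in E. coli. It replicates from a high-copy ColE1/pMB1-type origin and is selected with chloramphenicol through a cat (chloramphenicol acetyltransferase) gene. A lambda t0 terminator lies between the cat gene and the origin.

The plasmid carries three modules that together form an inducible response-regulator and reporter circuit. The first places ompR, which encodes the E. coli response regulator of the EnvZ/OmpR two-component system, under the PLtetO-1 promoter. PLtetO-1 is a modified phage lambda PL promoter containing two tet operator sites. The ompR coding sequence is not annotated in the feature table, but the catalogued 717 bp insert fits the unannotated gap between PLtetO-1 and the downstream rrnB T1/T7Te terminator pair. The second module is the output: superfolder GFP, followed by its own rrnB T1 and T7Te terminators. According to the catalogue entry it is driven by the OmpR-responsive promoter PompF146, which is also not annotated but presumably lies just upstream of the sfGFP gene. The third module is a tetR gene with an rrnB T1 terminator; the record does not state its promoter. TetR represses PLtetO-1, and tetracycline-class inducers relieve that repression, so ompR expression can be tuned.

With this arrangement, the OmpR level is set by inducer and OmpR activity at the ompF-derived promoter is read out as fluorescence. The plasmid was deposited with work on rewiring bacterial two-component systems by swapping DNA-binding domains.
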