LOCUS       Exported 4813 bp ds-DNA circular SYN 12-MAY-2021
DEFINITION  Expression of ompR under PLtetO-1, output promoter PompF146.
ACCESSION   .
VERSION     .
KEYWORDS    pSR62
SOURCE      synthetic DNA construct
  ORGANISM  synthetic DNA construct
REFERENCE   1 (bases 1 to 4813)
  TITLE     Rewired bacterial two-component systems
  JOURNAL   Unpublished
REFERENCE   2 (bases 1 to 4813)
  AUTHORS   .
  TITLE     Direct Submission
  JOURNAL   Exported May 12, 2021 from SnapGene Server 1.1.58
            http://www.snapgene.com
FEATURES             Location/Qualifiers
     source          1..4813
                     /organism="synthetic DNA construct"
                     /mol_type="other DNA"
     primer_bind     56..74
                     /label=pBRforEco
                     /note="pBR322 vectors, upsteam of EcoRI site, forward
                     primer"
     promoter        95..168
                     /label=PLtetO-1 promoter
                     /note="modified phage lambda PL promoter with tet operator
                     sites (Lutz and Bujard, 1997)"
     protein_bind    95..113
                     /gene="tetO"
                     /label=tet operator
                     /bound_moiety="tetracycline repressor TetR"
                     /note="bacterial operator O2 for the tetR and tetA genes"
     protein_bind    120..138
                     /gene="tetO"
                     /label=tet operator
                     /bound_moiety="tetracycline repressor TetR"
                     /note="bacterial operator O2 for the tetR and tetA genes"
     terminator      944..1015
                     /label=rrnB T1 terminator
                     /note="transcription terminator T1 from the E. coli rrnB
                     gene"
     terminator      1031..1058
                     /label=T7Te terminator
                     /note="phage T7 early transcription terminator"
     terminator      1200..1243
                     /label=bacterial terminator
                     /note="putative bacterial transcription terminator"
     CDS             1392..2105
                     /codon_start=1
                     /product="GFP variant that folds robustly even when fused
                     to poorly folded proteins (Pedelacq et al., 2006)"
                     /label=superfolder GFP
                     /translation="MRKGEELFTGVVPILVELDGDVNGHKFSVRGEGEGDATNGKLTLK
                     FICTTGKLPVPWPTLVTTLTYGVQCFARYPDHMKQHDFFKSAMPEGYVQERTISFKDDG
                     TYKTRAEVKFEGDTLVNRIELKGIDFKEDGNILGHKLEYNFNSHNVYITADKQKNGIKA
                     NFKIRHNVEDGSVQLADHYQQNTPIGDGPVLLPDNHYLSTQSVLSKDPNEKRDHMVLLE
                     FVTAAGITHGMDELYK"
     terminator      2132..2203
                     /label=rrnB T1 terminator
                     /note="transcription terminator T1 from the E. coli rrnB
                     gene"
     terminator      2219..2246
                     /label=T7Te terminator
                     /note="phage T7 early transcription terminator"
     CDS             2367..2993
                     /codon_start=1
                     /gene="tetR"
                     /product="tetracycline repressor TetR"
                     /label=TetR
                     /note="TetR binds to the tetracycline operator tetO to
                     inhibit transcription. This inhibition can be relieved by
                     adding tetracycline or doxycycline."
                     /translation="MMSRLDKSKVINSALELLNEVGIEGLTTRKLAQKLGVEQPTLYWH
                     VKNKRALLDALAIEMLDRHHTHFCPLEGESWQDFLRNNAKSFRCALLSHRDGAKVHLGT
                     RPTEKQYETLENQLAFLCQQGFSLENALYALSAVGHFTLGCVLEDQEHQVAKEERETPT
                     TDSMPPLLRQAIELFDHQGAEPAFLFGLELIICGLEKQLKCESGS"
     primer_bind     complement(2443..2462)
                     /label=Tet-R
                     /note="Tetracycline resistance gene, reverse primer"
     terminator      2999..3085
                     /gene="Escherichia coli rrnB"
                     /label=rrnB T1 terminator
                     /note="transcription terminator T1 from the E. coli rrnB
                     gene"
     rep_origin      complement(3250..3838)
                     /direction=LEFT
                     /label=ori
                     /note="high-copy-number ColE1/pMB1/pBR322/pUC origin of
                     replication"
     primer_bind     complement(3330..3349)
                     /label=pBR322ori-F
                     /note="pBR322 origin, forward primer"
     terminator      3926..4020
                     /label=lambda t0 terminator
                     /note="transcription terminator from phage lambda"
     CDS             complement(4041..4700)
                     /codon_start=1
                     /gene="cat"
                     /product="chloramphenicol acetyltransferase"
                     /label=CmR
                     /note="confers resistance to chloramphenicol"
                     /translation="MEKKITGYTTVDISQWHRKEHFEAFQSVAQCTYNQTVQLDITAFL
                     KTVKKNKHKFYPAFIHILARLMNAHPEFRMAMKDGELVIWDSVHPCYTVFHEQTETFSS
                     LWSEYHDDFRQFLHIYSQDVACYGENLAYFPKGFIENMFFVSANPWVSFTSFDLNVANM
                     DNFFAPVFTMGKYYTQGDKVLMPLAIQVHHAVCDGFHVGRMLNELQQYCDEWQGGA"
     primer_bind     4615..4634
                     /label=CAT-R
                     /note="Chloramphenicol resistance gene, reverse primer"
ORIGIN
        1 ttcgccagat atcgacgtct aagaaaccat tattatcatg acattaacct ataaaaatag
       61 gcgtatcacg aggccctttc gtcttcacct cgagtcccta tcagtgatag agattgacat
      121 ccctatcagt gatagagata ctgagcacat cagcaggacg cactgaccgc ataaaggact
      181 tagcaaagcc caattttaaa caaatgcaag agaactacaa gattctggtg gtcgatgacg
      241 acatgcgcct gcgtgcgctg ctggaacgtt atctcaccga acaaggcttc caggttcgaa
      301 gcgtcgctaa tgcagaacag atggatcgcc tgctgactcg tgaatctttc catcttatgg
      361 tactggattt aatgttacct ggtgaagatg gcttgtcgat ttgccgacgt cttcgtagtc
      421 agagcaaccc gatgccgatc attatggtga cggcgaaagg ggaagaagtg gaccgtatcg
      481 taggcctgga gattggcgct gacgactaca ttccaaaacc gtttaacccg cgtgaactgc
      541 tggcccgtat ccgtgcggtg ctgcgtcgtc aggcgaacga actgccaggc gcaccgtcac
      601 aggaagaggc ggtaattgct ttcggtaagt tcaaacttaa cctcggtacg cgcgaaatgt
      661 tccgcgaaga cgagccgatg ccgctcacca gcggtgagtt tgcggtactg aaggcactgg
      721 tcagccatcc gcgtgagccg ctctcccgcg ataagctgat gaaccttgcc cgtggtcgtg
      781 aatattccgc aatggaacgc tccatcgacg tgcagatttc gcgtctgcgc cgcatggtgg
      841 aagaagatcc agcgcatccg cgttacattc agaccgtctg gggtctgggc tacgtctttg
      901 taccggacgg ctctaaagca tgataataat ctagaccagg catcaaataa aacgaaaggc
      961 tcagtcgaaa gactgggcct ttcgttttat ctgttgtttg tcggtgaacg ctctctacta
     1021 gagtcacact ggctcacctt cgggtgggcc tttctgcgtt tatagtaaat cactgcataa
     1081 ttcgtgtcgc tcaaggcgca ctcccgttct ggataatgtt ttttgcgccg acatcataac
     1141 ggttctggca aatattctga aatgagctgg ttagctagtc aggcgtatca cgaggcagaa
     1201 tttcagataa aaaaaatcct tagctttcgc taaggatgat ttctggttcc ttaaatttta
     1261 cttttggtta catatttttt ctttttgaaa ccaaatcttt atctttgtag cactttcacg
     1321 gtagcgaaac gttagtttga atggaaagat gcctgcaggt gtcataaaaa aaaccatgag
     1381 ggtaataaat aatgcgtaaa ggcgaagagc tgttcactgg tgtcgtccct attctggtgg
     1441 aactggatgg tgatgtcaac ggtcataagt tttccgtgcg tggcgagggt gaaggtgacg
     1501 caactaatgg taaactgacg ctgaagttca tctgtactac tggtaaactg ccggtacctt
     1561 ggccgactct ggtaacgacg ctgacttatg gtgttcagtg ctttgctcgt tatccggacc
     1621 atatgaagca gcatgacttc ttcaagtccg ccatgccgga aggctatgtg caggaacgca
     1681 cgatttcctt taaggatgac ggcacgtaca aaacgcgtgc ggaagtgaaa tttgaaggcg
     1741 ataccctggt aaaccgcatt gagctgaaag gcattgactt taaagaagac ggcaatatcc
     1801 tgggccataa gctggaatac aattttaaca gccacaatgt ttacatcacc gccgataaac
     1861 aaaaaaatgg cattaaagcg aattttaaaa ttcgccacaa cgtggaggat ggcagcgtgc
     1921 agctggctga tcactaccag caaaacactc caatcggtga tggtcctgtt ctgctgccag
     1981 acaatcacta tctgagcacg caaagcgttc tgtctaaaga tccgaacgag aaacgcgatc
     2041 atatggttct gctggagttc gtaaccgcag cgggcatcac gcatggtatg gatgaactgt
     2101 acaaatgatg ataataatct agaccaggca tcaaataaaa cgaaaggctc agtcgaaaga
     2161 ctgggccttt cgttttatct gttgtttgtc ggtgaacgct ctctactaga gtcacactgg
     2221 ctcaccttcg ggtgggcctt tctgcgttta taggtacccg tggatcctct agagtcgacc
     2281 tgcaggcatg caagcttttt acggctagct cagtcctagg tatagtgcta gcccagccag
     2341 agaaacactc tttaacaggg ggtagtatga tgtctcgttt agataaaagt aaagtgatta
     2401 acagcgcatt agagctgctt aatgaggtcg gaatcgaagg tttaacaacc cgtaaactcg
     2461 cccagaagct aggtgtagag cagcctacat tgtattggca tgtaaaaaat aagcgggctt
     2521 tgctcgacgc cttagccatt gagatgttag ataggcacca tactcacttt tgccctttag
     2581 aaggggaaag ctggcaagat tttttacgta ataacgctaa aagttttaga tgtgctttac
     2641 taagtcatcg cgatggagca aaagtacatt taggtacacg gcctacagaa aaacagtatg
     2701 aaactctcga aaatcaatta gcctttttat gccaacaagg tttttcacta gagaatgcat
     2761 tatatgcact cagcgcagtg gggcatttta ctttaggttg cgtattggaa gatcaagagc
     2821 atcaagtcgc taaagaagaa agggaaacac ctactactga tagtatgccg ccattattac
     2881 gacaagctat cgaattattt gatcaccaag gtgcagagcc agccttctta ttcggccttg
     2941 aattgatcat atgcggatta gaaaaacaac ttaaatgtga aagtgggtct taaggcatca
     3001 aataaaacga aaggctcagt cgaaagactg ggcctttcgt tttatctgtt gtttgtcggt
     3061 gaacgctctc ctgagtagga caaatccgcc gccctagacc tagggcgttc ggctgcggcg
     3121 agcggtatca gctcactcaa aggcggtaat acggttatcc acagaatcag gggataacgc
     3181 atgcaagaac atgtgagcaa aaggccagca aaaggccagg aaccgtaaaa aggccgcgtt
     3241 gctggcgttt ttccataggc tccgcccccc tgacgagcat cacaaaaatc gacgctcaag
     3301 tcagaggtgg cgaaacccga caggactata aagataccag gcgtttcccc ctggaagctc
     3361 cctcgtgcgc tctcctgttc cgaccctgcc gcttaccgga tacctgtccg cctttctccc
     3421 ttcgggaagc gtggcgcttt ctcatagctc acgctgtagg tatctcagtt cggtgtaggt
     3481 cgttcgctcc aagctgggct gtgtgcacga accccccgtt cagcccgacc gctgcgcctt
     3541 atccggtaac tatcgtcttg agtccaaccc ggtaagacac gacttatcgc cactggcagc
     3601 agccactggt aacaggatta gcagagcgag gtatgtaggc ggtgctacag agttcttgaa
     3661 gtggtggcct aactacggct acactagaag gacagtattt ggtatctgcg ctctgctgaa
     3721 gccagttacc ttcggaaaaa gagttggtag ctcttgatcc ggcaaacaaa ccaccgctgg
     3781 tagcggtggt ttttttgttt gcaagcagca gattacgcgc agaaaaaaag gatctcaaga
     3841 agatcctttg atcttttcta cggggtctga cgctcagtgg aacgaaaact cacgttaagg
     3901 gattttggtc atgactagtg cttggattct caccaataaa aaacgcccgg cggcaaccga
     3961 gcgttctgaa caaatccaga tggagttctg aggtcattac tggatctatc aacaggagtc
     4021 caagcgagct cgatatcaaa ttacgccccg ccctgccact catcgcagta ctgttgtaat
     4081 tcattaagca ttctgccgac atggaagcca tcacaaacgg catgatgaac ctgaatcgcc
     4141 agcggcatca gcaccttgtc gccttgcgta taatatttgc ccatggtgaa aacgggggcg
     4201 aagaagttgt ccatattggc cacgtttaaa tcaaaactgg tgaaactcac ccagggattg
     4261 gctgagacga aaaacatatt ctcaataaac cctttaggga aataggccag gttttcacca
     4321 taacacgcca catcttgcga atatatgtgt agaaactgcc ggaaatcgtc gtggtattca
     4381 ctccagagcg atgaaaacgt ttcagtttgc tcatggaaaa cggtgtaaca agggtgaaca
     4441 ctatcccata tcaccagctc accgtctttc attgccatac gaaattccgg atgagcattc
     4501 atcaggcggg caagaatgtg aataaaggcc ggataaaact tgtgcttatt tttctttacg
     4561 gtctttaaaa aggccgtaat atccagctga acggtctggt tataggtaca ttgagcaact
     4621 gactgaaatg cctcaaaatg ttctttacga tgccattggg atatatcaac ggtggtatat
     4681 ccagtgattt ttttctccat tttagcttcc ttagctcctg aaaatctcga taactcaaaa
     4741 aatacgaccg gtagtgatct tatttcatta tggtgaaagt tggaacctct tacgggccgg
     4801 ccaacgtctc att
//
